Addgene plasmid #136037: PLKO.1-UPF1-CDS
Purpose: UPF1 shRNA (Targeting CDS) inserted into the PLKO.1 plasmid (AAGACACCTATTACACGAAGG)
Depositing lab: Anthony Leung. Depositing organization: Johns Hopkins School of Public Health. Publication: Structure-Mediated RNA Decay by UPF1 and G3BP1. Fischer JW, Busa VF, Shao Y, Leung AKL. Mol Cell. 2020 Apr 2;78(1):70-84.e6. doi: 10.1016/j.molcel.2020.01.021. Epub 2020 Feb 3. PubMed 32017897.
Backbone
  Vector backbone: PLKO.1
  Vector type: Mammalian Expression, Lentiviral
  Selectable markers: Puromycin
Growth in bacteria
  Bacterial resistance: Ampicillin, 100 μg/mL
  Growth temperature: 30°C
  Growth strain: NEB Stable
  Copy number: Unknown
Gene/Insert
  Gene/Insert name: UPF1
  gRNA/shRNA sequence: AAGACACCTATTACACGAAGG
  Species: H. sapiens (human)
  Entrez Gene: UPF1 (a.k.a. HUPF1, NORF1, RENT1, UTF, pNORF1, smg-2)
Terms and licenses: Academic/Nonprofit Terms; Industry Terms: Not Available to Industry
How to cite: PLKO.1-UPF1-CDS was a gift from Anthony Leung (Addgene plasmid # 136037 ; http://n2t.net/addgene:136037 ; RRID:Addgene_136037)
