[The description below was written by a language model from this plasmid's Addgene catalogue record and pLannotate feature annotations shown in this document.]
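Description:
PLKO.1-UPF1-CDS is a lentiviral shRNA vector built on the PLKO.1 backbone for knocking down human UPF1 in mammalian cells, with the hairpin directed against the UPF1 coding sequence. It is propagated in E. coli through a high-copy ColE1/pUC-type origin and selected with ampicillin via the β-lactamase gene. An f1 origin, remnants of a lac/lacZα cloning region with flanking T7 and T3 promoters, and an SV40 origin are also present in the plasmid backbone.

The transfer cassette follows a third-generation, self-inactivating design. An RSV promoter fused to a truncated HIV-1 5' LTR drives production of the genomic RNA in packaging cells. The Ψ packaging signal (extending into a gag fragment), the RRE within an env fragment, and the cPPT/CTS support encapsidation, Rev-dependent export and nuclear import, and a ΔU3 3' LTR followed by an SV40 polyadenylation signal closes the unit. Within it, the human U6 RNA polymerase III promoter sits directly upstream of the small unannotated gap where the hairpin would lie, and a separate hPGK promoter drives puromycin N-acetyltransferase so that transduced cells can be selected with puromycin.

Two sequence records accompany the entry and they differ. The repository's sequencing result is 7,084 nt, with only a short interval between U6 and the cPPT, as expected for a cloned hairpin. The depositor's 8,901 nt file instead has a much longer stretch there, including a deoC1-like match, which appears to be the stuffer of the empty parental vector rather than the finished construct. The associated publication concerns structure-mediated RNA decay by UPF1 and G3BP1, consistent with use in UPF1 depletion experiments.
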