Features (pLannotate 1.2.2; 26 found; start..end, strand, type, name):
    529..1128    +  CDS            PuroR: puromycin N-acetyltransferase; pac from Streptomyces alboniger; confers resistance to puromycin
   1171..1254    +  CDS            nef (fragment): NEF_HV1Z2 - Experimental evidence at protein level: Swiss-Prot protein existence level 1. Extracellular Nef protein targets CD4(+) T-lymphocytes for apoptosis by interacting with CXCR4 surface receptors. From Human immunodeficiency virus type 1 group M subtype D (isolate Z2/CDC-Z34) (HIV-1).
   1256..1489    +  LTR            3' LTR (ΔU3): self-inactivating 3' long terminal repeat (LTR) from HIV-1
   1561..1682    +  polyA_signal   SV40 poly(A) signal: SV40 polyadenylation signal
   1722..1857    +  rep_origin     SV40 ori: SV40 origin of replication
   1878..1896    -  promoter       T7 promoter: promoter for bacteriophage T7 RNA polymerase
   1904..2059    +  CDS            lacZα (fragment): LacZα fragment of β-galactosidase; lacZ fragment
   2064..2492    +  rep_origin     f1 ori (sequence partly withheld): f1 bacteriophage origin of replication; arrow indicates direction of (+) strand synthesis
   2545..2649    +  promoter       AmpR promoter: bla
   2650..3510    +  CDS            AmpR: β-lactamase; bla; confers resistance to ampicillin, carbenicillin, and related antibiotics
   3681..4269    +  rep_origin     ori: high-copy-number ColE1/pMB1/pBR322/pUC origin of replication
   4452..4544    +  CDS            lacI (fragment): lac repressor; lacI; The lac repressor binds to the lac operator to inhibit transcription in E. coli. This inhibition can be relieved by adding lactose or isopropyl-β-D-thiogalactopyranoside (IPTG).
   4557..4578    +  protein_bind   CAP binding site: CAP binding activates transcription in the presence of cAMP. E. coli catabolite activator protein
   4593..4623    +  promoter       lac promoter: promoter for the E. coli lac operon
   4631..4647    +  protein_bind   lac operator: The lac repressor binds to the lac operator to inhibit transcription in E. coli. This inhibition can be relieved by adding lactose or isopropyl-β-D-thiogalactopyranoside (IPTG). lac repressor encoded by lacI
   4692..4710    +  promoter       T3 promoter: promoter for bacteriophage T3 RNA polymerase
   4738..4964    +  promoter       RSV promoter: Rous sarcoma virus enhancer/promoter
   4965..5145    +  LTR            5' LTR (truncated): truncated 5' long terminal repeat (LTR) from HIV-1
   5192..5317    +  misc_feature   HIV-1 Ψ: packaging signal of human immunodeficiency virus type 1
   5301..5664    +  CDS            HIV-1 gag (fragment): gag protein from human immunodeficiency virus 1; gag
   5810..6043    +  misc_feature   RRE: The Rev response element (RRE) of HIV-1 allows for Rev-dependent mRNA export from the nucleus to the cytoplasm.
   6420..6520    +  CDS            Rev (fragment): human immunodeficiency virus 1 (HIV-1) Rev protein; rev; enhances nuclear export of unspliced and incompletely spliced viral mRNAs
   6570..6810    +  promoter       U6 promoter: RNA polymerase III promoter for human U6 snRNA
   6994..7653    -  CDS            deoC1: DEOC1_STAAN - Also known as dra. Experimental evidence at protein level: Swiss-Prot protein existence level 1. Catalyzes a reversible aldol reaction between acetaldehyde and D-glyceraldehyde 3-phosphate to generate 2-deoxy-D-ribose 5- phosphate. From Staphylococcus aureus (strain N315).
   8732..8849    +  misc_feature   cPPT/CTS: central polypurine tract and central termination sequence of HIV-1
   8898..507     +  promoter       hPGK promoter (across the origin): human phosphoglycerate kinase 1 promoter
>Addgene plasmid #136037 | PLKO.1-UPF1-CDS | depositor full sequence | sequence record 263015 | PLKO.1-UPF1-CDS sequence 8901 bps
TTGGGGTTGCGCCTTTTCCAAGGCAGCCCTGGGTTTGCGCAGGGACGCGGCTGCTCTGGGCGTGGTTCCG
GGAAACGCAGCGGCGCCGACCCTGGGTCTCGCACATTCTTCACGTCCGTTCGCAGCGTCACCCGGATCTT
CGCCGCTACCCTTGTGGGCCCCCCGGCGACGCTTCCTGCTCCGCCCCTAAGTCGGGAAGGTTCCTTGCGG
TTCGCGGCGTGCCGGACGTGACAAACGGAAGCCGCACGTCTCACTAGTACCCTCGCAGACGGACAGCGCC
AGGGAGCAATGGCAGCGCGCCGACCGCGATGGGCTGTGGCCAATAGCGGCTGCTCAGCAGGGCGCGCCGA
GAGCAGCGGCCGGGAAGGGGCGGTGCGGGAGGCGGGGTGTGGGGCGGTAGTGTGGGCCCTGTTCCTGCCC
GCGCGGTGTTCCGCATTCTGCAAGCCTCCGGAGCGCACGTCGGCAGTCGGCTCCCTCGTTGACCGAATCA
CCGACCTCTCTCCCCAGGGGGATCCACCGGAGCTTACCATGACCGAGTACAAGCCCACGGTGCGCCTCGC
CACCCGCGACGACGTCCCCAGGGCCGTACGCACCCTCGCCGCCGCGTTCGCCGACTACCCCGCCACGCGC
CACACCGTCGATCCGGACCGCCACATCGAGCGGGTCACCGAGCTGCAAGAACTCTTCCTCACGCGCGTCG
GGCTCGACATCGGCAAGGTGTGGGTCGCGGACGACGGCGCCGCGGTGGCGGTCTGGACCACGCCGGAGAG
CGTCGAAGCGGGGGCGGTGTTCGCCGAGATCGGCCCGCGCATGGCCGAGTTGAGCGGTTCCCGGCTGGCC
GCGCAGCAACAGATGGAAGGCCTCCTGGCGCCGCACCGGCCCAAGGAGCCCGCGTGGTTCCTGGCCACCG
TCGGCGTCTCGCCCGACCACCAGGGCAAGGGTCTGGGCAGCGCCGTCGTGCTCCCCGGAGTGGAGGCGGC
CGAGCGCGCCGGGGTGCCCGCCTTCCTGGAGACCTCCGCGCCCCGCAACCTCCCCTTCTACGAGCGGCTC
GGCTTCACCGTCACCGCCGACGTCGAGGTGCCCGAAGGACCGCGCACCTGGTGCATGACCCGCAAGCCCG
GTGCCTGACGCCCGCCCCACGACCCGCAGCGCCCGACCGAAAGGAGCGCACGACCCCATGCATCGGTACC
TTTAAGACCAATGACTTACAAGGCAGCTGTAGATCTTAGCCACTTTTTAAAAGAAAAGGGGGGACTGGAA
GGGCTAATTCACTCCCAACGAAGACAAGATCTGCTTTTTGCTTGTACTGGGTCTCTCTGGTTAGACCAGA
TCTGAGCCTGGGAGCTCTCTGGCTAACTAGGGAACCCACTGCTTAAGCCTCAATAAAGCTTGCCTTGAGT
GCTTCAAGTAGTGTGTGCCCGTCTGTTGTGTGACTCTGGTAACTAGAGATCCCTCAGACCCTTTTAGTCA
GTGTGGAAAATCTCTAGCAGTAGTAGTTCATGTCATCTTATTATTCAGTATTTATAACTTGCAAAGAAAT
GAATATCAGAGAGTGAGAGGAACTTGTTTATTGCAGCTTATAATGGTTACAAATAAAGCAATAGCATCAC
AAATTTCACAAATAAAGCATTTTTTTCACTGCATTCTAGTTGTGGTTTGTCCAAACTCATCAATGTATCT
TATCATGTCTGGCTCTAGCTATCCCGCCCCTAACTCCGCCCATCCCGCCCCTAACTCCGCCCAGTTCCGC
CCATTCTCCGCCCCATGGCTGACTAATTTTTTTTATTTATGCAGAGGCCGAGGCCGCCTCGGCCTCTGAG
CTATTCCAGAAGTAGTGAGGAGGCTTTTTTGGAGGCCTAGGGACGTACCCAATTCGCCCTATAGTGAGTC
GTATTACGCGCGCTCACTGGCCGTCGTTTTACAACGTCGTGACTGGGAAAACCCTGGCGTTACCCAACTT
AATCGCCTTGCAGCACATCCCCCTTTCGCCAGCTGGCGTAATAGCGAAGAGGCCCGCACCGATCGCCCTT
CCCAACAGTTGCGCAGCCTGAATGGCGAATGGG
[124 nt withheld, positions 2064-2187]
C
[91 nt withheld, positions 2189-2279]
A
[49 nt withheld, positions 2281-2329]
CCTTTGACGTTGGAGTCCACGTTCTTT
[37 nt withheld, positions 2357-2393]
ACCCTATCTCGGTCTATTCTTTTGATTTATAAGGGATTTTGCCGATTTCGGCCTATTGGTTAAAAAATGA
GCTGATTTAACAAAAATTTAACGCGAATTTTAACAAAATATTAACGCTTACAATTTAGGTGGCACTTTTC
GGGGAAATGTGCGCGGAACCCCTATTTGTTTATTTTTCTAAATACATTCAAATATGTATCCGCTCATGAG
ACAATAACCCTGATAAATGCTTCAATAATATTGAAAAAGGAAGAGTATGAGTATTCAACATTTCCGTGTC
GCCCTTATTCCCTTTTTTGCGGCATTTTGCCTTCCTGTTTTTGCTCACCCAGAAACGCTGGTGAAAGTAA
AAGATGCTGAAGATCAGTTGGGTGCACGAGTGGGTTACATCGAACTGGATCTCAACAGCGGTAAGATCCT
TGAGAGTTTTCGCCCCGAAGAACGTTTTCCAATGATGAGCACTTTTAAAGTTCTGCTATGTGGCGCGGTA
TTATCCCGTATTGACGCCGGGCAAGAGCAACTCGGTCGCCGCATACACTATTCTCAGAATGACTTGGTTG
AGTACTCACCAGTCACAGAAAAGCATCTTACGGATGGCATGACAGTAAGAGAATTATGCAGTGCTGCCAT
AACCATGAGTGATAACACTGCGGCCAACTTACTTCTGACAACGATCGGAGGACCGAAGGAGCTAACCGCT
TTTTTGCACAACATGGGGGATCATGTAACTCGCCTTGATCGTTGGGAACCGGAGCTGAATGAAGCCATAC
CAAACGACGAGCGTGACACCACGATGCCTGTAGCAATGGCAACAACGTTGCGCAAACTATTAACTGGCGA
ACTACTTACTCTAGCTTCCCGGCAACAATTAATAGACTGGATGGAGGCGGATAAAGTTGCAGGACCACTT
CTGCGCTCGGCCCTTCCGGCTGGCTGGTTTATTGCTGATAAATCTGGAGCCGGTGAGCGTGGGTCTCGCG
GTATCATTGCAGCACTGGGGCCAGATGGTAAGCCCTCCCGTATCGTAGTTATCTACACGACGGGGAGTCA
GGCAACTATGGATGAACGAAATAGACAGATCGCTGAGATAGGTGCCTCACTGATTAAGCATTGGTAACTG
TCAGACCAAGTTTACTCATATATACTTTAGATTGATTTAAAACTTCATTTTTAATTTAAAAGGATCTAGG
TGAAGATCCTTTTTGATAATCTCATGACCAAAATCCCTTAACGTGAGTTTTCGTTCCACTGAGCGTCAGA
CCCCGTAGAAAAGATCAAAGGATCTTCTTGAGATCCTTTTTTTCTGCGCGTAATCTGCTGCTTGCAAACA
AAAAAACCACCGCTACCAGCGGTGGTTTGTTTGCCGGATCAAGAGCTACCAACTCTTTTTCCGAAGGTAA
CTGGCTTCAGCAGAGCGCAGATACCAAATACTGTTCTTCTAGTGTAGCCGTAGTTAGGCCACCACTTCAA
GAACTCTGTAGCACCGCCTACATACCTCGCTCTGCTAATCCTGTTACCAGTGGCTGCTGCCAGTGGCGAT
AAGTCGTGTCTTACCGGGTTGGACTCAAGACGATAGTTACCGGATAAGGCGCAGCGGTCGGGCTGAACGG
GGGGTTCGTGCACACAGCCCAGCTTGGAGCGAACGACCTACACCGAACTGAGATACCTACAGCGTGAGCT
ATGAGAAAGCGCCACGCTTCCCGAAGGGAGAAAGGCGGACAGGTATCCGGTAAGCGGCAGGGTCGGAACA
GGAGAGCGCACGAGGGAGCTTCCAGGGGGAAACGCCTGGTATCTTTATAGTCCTGTCGGGTTTCGCCACC
TCTGACTTGAGCGTCGATTTTTGTGATGCTCGTCAGGGGGGCGGAGCCTATGGAAAAACGCCAGCAACGC
GGCCTTTTTACGGTTCCTGGCCTTTTGCTGGCCTTTTGCTCACATGTTCTTTCCTGCGTTATCCCCTGAT
TCTGTGGATAACCGTATTACCGCCTTTGAGTGAGCTGATACCGCTCGCCGCAGCCGAACGACCGAGCGCA
GCGAGTCAGTGAGCGAGGAAGCGGAAGAGCGCCCAATACGCAAACCGCCTCTCCCCGCGCGTTGGCCGAT
TCATTAATGCAGCTGGCACGACAGGTTTCCCGACTGGAAAGCGGGCAGTGAGCGCAACGCAATTAATGTG
AGTTAGCTCACTCATTAGGCACCCCAGGCTTTACACTTTATGCTTCCGGCTCGTATGTTGTGTGGAATTG
TGAGCGGATAACAATTTCACACAGGAAACAGCTATGACCATGATTACGCCAAGCGCGCAATTAACCCTCA
CTAAAGGGAACAAAAGCTGGAGCTGCAAGCTTAATGTAGTCTTATGCAATACTCTTGTAGTCTTGCAACA
TGGTAACGATGAGTTAGCAACATGCCTTACAAGGAGAGAAAAAGCACCGTGCATGCCGATTGGTGGAAGT
AAGGTGGTACGATCGTGCCTTATTAGGAAGGCAACAGACGGGTCTGACATGGATTGGACGAACCACTGAA
TTGCCGCATTGCAGAGATATTGTATTTAAGTGCCTAGCTCGATACATAAACGGGTCTCTCTGGTTAGACC
AGATCTGAGCCTGGGAGCTCTCTGGCTAACTAGGGAACCCACTGCTTAAGCCTCAATAAAGCTTGCCTTG
AGTGCTTCAAGTAGTGTGTGCCCGTCTGTTGTGTGACTCTGGTAACTAGAGATCCCTCAGACCCTTTTAG
TCAGTGTGGAAAATCTCTAGCAGTGGCGCCCGAACAGGGACTTGAAAGCGAAAGGGAAACCAGAGGAGCT
CTCTCGACGCAGGACTCGGCTTGCTGAAGCGCGCACGGCAAGAGGCGAGGGGCGGCGACTGGTGAGTACG
CCAAAAATTTTGACTAGCGGAGGCTAGAAGGAGAGAGATGGGTGCGAGAGCGTCAGTATTAAGCGGGGGA
GAATTAGATCGCGATGGGAAAAAATTCGGTTAAGGCCAGGGGGAAAGAAAAAATATAAATTAAAACATAT
AGTATGGGCAAGCAGGGAGCTAGAACGATTCGCAGTTAATCCTGGCCTGTTAGAAACATCAGAAGGCTGT
AGACAAATACTGGGACAGCTACAACCATCCCTTCAGACAGGATCAGAAGAACTTAGATCATTATATAATA
CAGTAGCAACCCTCTATTGTGTGCATCAAAGGATAGAGATAAAAGACACCAAGGAAGCTTTAGACAAGAT
AGAGGAAGAGCAAAACAAAAGTAAGACCACCGCACAGCAAGCGGCCGCTGATCTTCAGACCTGGAGGAGG
AGATATGAGGGACAATTGGAGAAGTGAATTATATAAATATAAAGTAGTAAAAATTGAACCATTAGGAGTA
GCACCCACCAAGGCAAAGAGAAGAGTGGTGCAGAGAGAAAAAAGAGCAGTGGGAATAGGAGCTTTGTTCC
TTGGGTTCTTGGGAGCAGCAGGAAGCACTATGGGCGCAGCGTCAATGACGCTGACGGTACAGGCCAGACA
ATTATTGTCTGGTATAGTGCAGCAGCAGAACAATTTGCTGAGGGCTATTGAGGCGCAACAGCATCTGTTG
CAACTCACAGTCTGGGGCATCAAGCAGCTCCAGGCAAGAATCCTGGCTGTGGAAAGATACCTAAAGGATC
AACAGCTCCTGGGGATTTGGGGTTGCTCTGGAAAACTCATTTGCACCACTGCTGTGCCTTGGAATGCTAG
TTGGAGTAATAAATCTCTGGAACAGATTTGGAATCACACGACCTGGATGGAGTGGGACAGAGAAATTAAC
AATTACACAAGCTTAATACACTCCTTAATTGAAGAATCGCAAAACCAGCAAGAAAAGAATGAACAAGAAT
TATTGGAATTAGATAAATGGGCAAGTTTGTGGAATTGGTTTAACATAACAAATTGGCTGTGGTATATAAA
ATTATTCATAATGATAGTAGGAGGCTTGGTAGGTTTAAGAATAGTTTTTGCTGTACTTTCTATAGTGAAT
AGAGTTAGGCAGGGATATTCACCATTATCGTTTCAGACCCACCTCCCAACCCCGAGGGGACCCGACAGGC
CCGAAGGAATAGAAGAAGAAGGTGGAGAGAGAGACAGAGACAGATCCATTCGATTAGTGAACGGATCTCG
ACGGTATCGATCACGAGACTAGCCTCGAGCGGCCGCCCCCTTCACCGAGGGCCTATTTCCCATGATTCCT
TCATATTTGCATATACGATACAAGGCTGTTAGAGAGATAATTGGAATTAATTTGACTGTAAACACAAAGA
TATTAGTACAAAATACGTGACGTAGAAAGTAATAATTTCTTGGGTAGTTTGCAGTTTTAAAATTATGTTT
TAAAATGGACTATCATATGCTTACCGTAACTTGAAAGTATTTCGATTTCTTGGCTTTATATATCTTGTGG
AAAGGACGAAACACCGGTGTGTTGTAAATGAGCACACAAAATACACATGCTAAAATATTATATTCTATGA
CCTTTATAAAATCAACCAAAATCTTCTTTTTAATAACTTTAGTATCAATAATTAGAATTTTTATGTTCCT
TTTTGCAAACTTTTAATAAAAATGAGCAAAATAAAAAAACGCTAGTTTTAGTAACTCGCGTTGTTTTCTT
CACCTTTAATAATAGCTACTCCACCACTTGTTCCTAAGCGGTCAGCTCCTGCTTCAATCATTTTTTGAGC
ATCTTCAAATGTTCTAACTCCACCAGCTGCTTTAACTAAAGCATTGTCTTTAACAACTGACTTCATTAGT
TTAACATCTTCAAATGTTGCACCTGATTTTGAAAATCCTGTTGATGTTTTAACAAATTCTAATCCAGCTT
CAACAGCTATTTCACAAGCTTTCATGATTTCTTCTTTTGTTAATAAACAATTTTCCATAATACATTTAAC
AACATGTGATCCAGCTGCTTTTTTTACAGCTTTCATGTCTTCTAAAACTAATTCATAATTTTTGTCTTTT
AATGCACCAATATTTAATACCATATCAATTTCTGTTGCACCATCTTTAATTGCTTCAGAAACTTCGAATG
CTTTTGTAGCTGTTGTGCATGCACCTAGAGGAAAACCTACAACATTTGTTATTCCTACATTTGTGCCTTT
TAATAATTCTTTACAATAGCTTGTTCAATATGAATTAACACAAACTGTTGCAAAATCAAATTCAATTGCT
TCATCACATAATTGTTTAATTTCAGCTTTCGTAGCATCTTGTTTTAATAATGTGTGATCTATATATTTGT
TTAGTTTCATTTTTTCTCCTATATATTCATTTTTAATTTTAATTCTTTAATAATTTCGTCTACTTTAACT
TTAGCGTTTTGAACAGATTCACCAACACCTATAAAATAAATTTTTAGTTTAGGTTCAGTTCCACTTGGGC
GAACAGCAAATCATGACTTATCTTCTAAATAAAATTTTAGTAAGTCTTGTCCTGGCATATTATACATTCC
ATCGATGTAGTCTTCAACATTAACAACTTTAAGTCCAGCAATTTGAGTTAAGGGTGTTGCTCTCAATGAT
TTCATTAATGGTTCAATTTTTAATTTCTTTTCTTCTGGTTTAAAATTCAAGTTTAAAGTGAAAGTGTAAT
ATGCACCCATTTCTTTAAATAAATCTTCTAAATAGTCTACTAATGTTTTATTTTGTTTTTTATAAAATCA
AGCAGCCTCTGCTATTAATATAGAAGCTTGTATTCCATCTTTATCTCTAGCTGAGTCATCAATTACATAT
CCATAACTTTCTTCATAAGCAAAAACAAAATTTAATCCGTTATCTTCTTCTTTAGCAATTTCTCTACCCA
TTCATTTAAATCCAGTTAAAGTTTTTACAATATTAACTCCATATTTTTCATGAGCGATTCTATCACCCAA
ATCACTTGTTACAAAACTTGAATATAGAGCCGGATTTTTTGGAATGCTATTTAAGCGTTTTAGATTTGAT
AATTTTCAATCAATTAAAATTGGTCCTGTTTGATTTCCATCTAATCTTACAAAATGACCATCATGTTTTA
TTGCCATTCCAAATCTGTCAGCATCTGGGTCATTCATAATAATAATATCTGCATCATGTTTAATACCATA
TTCAAGCGGTATTTTTCATGCAGGATCAAATTCTGGATTTGGATTTACAACATTTTTAAATGTTTCATCT
TCAAATGCATGCTCTTCAACCTCAATAACGTTATATCCTGATTCACGTAATATTTTTGGGGTAAATTTAG
TTCCTGTTCCATTAACTGCGCTAAAAATAATTTTTAAATCTTTTTTAGCTTCTTGCTCTTTTTTGTAGAA
TTCTCGACCTCGAGACAAATGGCAGTATTCATCCACAATTTTAAAAGAAAAGGGGGGATTGGGGGGTACA
GTGCAGGGGAAAGAATAGTAGACATAATAGCAACAGACATACAAACTAAAGAATTACAAAAACAAATTAC
AAAAATTCAAAATTTTCGGGTTTATTACAGGGACAGCAGAGATCCACTTTGGCCGCGGCTCGAGGGGG
