Features (pLannotate 1.2.2; 25 found; start..end, strand, type, name):
      2..448     +  CDS            env (fragment): ENV_HV1H2 - Experimental evidence at protein level: Swiss-Prot protein existence level 1. [Transmembrane protein gp41]: Acts as a class I viral fusion protein. Under the current model, the protein has at least 3 conformational states: pre-fusion native state, pre-hairpin intermediate state, and post-fusion hairpin state. During fusion of viral and target intracellular membranes, the coiled coil regions (heptad repeats) assume a trimer-of-hairpins structure, positioning the fusion peptide in close proximity to the C-terminal region of the ectodomain. The formation of this structure appears to d
    497..737     +  promoter       U6 promoter: RNA polymerase III promoter for human U6 snRNA
    842..959     +  misc_feature   cPPT/CTS: central polypurine tract and central termination sequence of HIV-1
   1008..1518    +  promoter       hPGK promoter: human phosphoglycerate kinase 1 promoter
   1540..2139    +  CDS            PuroR: puromycin N-acetyltransferase; pac from Streptomyces alboniger; confers resistance to puromycin
   2182..2265    +  CDS            nef (fragment): NEF_HV1Z2 - Experimental evidence at protein level: Swiss-Prot protein existence level 1. Extracellular Nef protein targets CD4(+) T-lymphocytes for apoptosis by interacting with CXCR4 surface receptors. From Human immunodeficiency virus type 1 group M subtype D (isolate Z2/CDC-Z34) (HIV-1).
   2267..2500    +  LTR            3' LTR (ΔU3): self-inactivating 3' long terminal repeat (LTR) from HIV-1
   2572..2693    +  polyA_signal   SV40 poly(A) signal: SV40 polyadenylation signal
   2733..2868    +  rep_origin     SV40 ori: SV40 origin of replication
   2889..2907    -  promoter       T7 promoter: promoter for bacteriophage T7 RNA polymerase
   2915..3070    +  CDS            lacZα (fragment): LacZα fragment of β-galactosidase; lacZ fragment
   3075..3503    +  rep_origin     f1 ori (sequence partly withheld): f1 bacteriophage origin of replication; arrow indicates direction of (+) strand synthesis
   3556..3660    +  promoter       AmpR promoter: bla
   3661..4521    +  CDS            AmpR: β-lactamase; bla; confers resistance to ampicillin, carbenicillin, and related antibiotics
   4692..5280    +  rep_origin     ori: high-copy-number ColE1/pMB1/pBR322/pUC origin of replication
   5463..5555    +  CDS            lacI (fragment): lac repressor; lacI; The lac repressor binds to the lac operator to inhibit transcription in E. coli. This inhibition can be relieved by adding lactose or isopropyl-β-D-thiogalactopyranoside (IPTG).
   5568..5589    +  protein_bind   CAP binding site: CAP binding activates transcription in the presence of cAMP. E. coli catabolite activator protein
   5604..5634    +  promoter       lac promoter: promoter for the E. coli lac operon
   5642..5658    +  protein_bind   lac operator: The lac repressor binds to the lac operator to inhibit transcription in E. coli. This inhibition can be relieved by adding lactose or isopropyl-β-D-thiogalactopyranoside (IPTG). lac repressor encoded by lacI
   5703..5721    +  promoter       T3 promoter: promoter for bacteriophage T3 RNA polymerase
   5749..5975    +  promoter       RSV promoter: Rous sarcoma virus enhancer/promoter
   5976..6156    +  LTR            5' LTR (truncated): truncated 5' long terminal repeat (LTR) from HIV-1
   6203..6328    +  misc_feature   HIV-1 Ψ: packaging signal of human immunodeficiency virus type 1
   6312..6675    +  CDS            HIV-1 gag (fragment): gag protein from human immunodeficiency virus 1; gag
   6821..7054    +  misc_feature   RRE: The Rev response element (RRE) of HIV-1 allows for Rev-dependent mRNA export from the nucleus to the cytoplasm.
>Addgene plasmid #136037 | PLKO.1-UPF1-CDS | addgene full sequence | sequence record 269245 | Addgene NGS Result
TTGCACCACTGCTGTGCCTTGGAATGCTAGTTGGAGTAATAAATCTCTGGAACAGATTTGGAATCACACG
ACCTGGATGGAGTGGGACAGAGAAATTAACAATTACACAAGCTTAATACACTCCTTAATTGAAGAATCGC
AAAACCAGCAAGAAAAGAATGAACAAGAATTATTGGAATTAGATAAATGGGCAAGTTTGTGGAATTGGTT
TAACATAACAAATTGGCTGTGGTATATAAAATTATTCATAATGATAGTAGGAGGCTTGGTAGGTTTAAGA
ATAGTTTTTGCTGTACTTTCTATAGTGAATAGAGTTAGGCAGGGATATTCACCATTATCGTTTCAGACCC
ACCTCCCAACCCCGAGGGGACCCGACAGGCCCGAAGGAATAGAAGAAGAAGGTGGAGAGAGAGACAGAGA
CAGATCCATTCGATTAGTGAACGGATCTCGACGGTATCGATCACGAGACTAGCCTCGAGCGGCCGCCCCC
TTCACCGAGGGCCTATTTCCCATGATTCCTTCATATTTGCATATACGATACAAGGCTGTTAGAGAGATAA
TTGGAATTAATTTGACTGTAAACACAAAGATATTAGTACAAAATACGTGACGTAGAAAGTAATAATTTCT
TGGGTAGTTTGCAGTTTTAAAATTATGTTTTAAAATGGACTATCATATGCTTACCGTAACTTGAAAGTAT
TTCGATTTCTTGGCTTTATATATCTTGTGGAAAGGACGAAACACCGGAAGACACCTATTACACGAAGGCT
CGAGCCTTCGTGTAATAGGTGTCTTTTTTTGAATTCTCGACCTCGAGACAAATGGCAGTATTCATCCACA
ATTTTAAAAGAAAAGGGGGGATTGGGGGGTACAGTGCAGGGGAAAGAATAGTAGACATAATAGCAACAGA
CATACAAACTAAAGAATTACAAAAACAAATTACAAAAATTCAAAATTTTCGGGTTTATTACAGGGACAGC
AGAGATCCACTTTGGCCGCGGCTCGAGGGGGTTGGGGTTGCGCCTTTTCCAAGGCAGCCCTGGGTTTGCG
CAGGGACGCGGCTGCTCTGGGCGTGGTTCCGGGAAACGCAGCGGCGCCGACCCTGGGTCTCGCACATTCT
TCACGTCCGTTCGCAGCGTCACCCGGATCTTCGCCGCTACCCTTGTGGGCCCCCCGGCGACGCTTCCTGC
TCCGCCCCTAAGTCGGGAAGGTTCCTTGCGGTTCGCGGCGTGCCGGACGTGACAAACGGAAGCCGCACGT
CTCACTAGTACCCTCGCAGACGGACAGCGCCAGGGAGCAATGGCAGCGCGCCGACCGCGATGGGCTGTGG
CCAATAGCGGCTGCTCAGCAGGGCGCGCCGAGAGCAGCGGCCGGGAAGGGGCGGTGCGGGAGGCGGGGTG
TGGGGCGGTAGTGTGGGCCCTGTTCCTGCCCGCGCGGTGTTCCGCATTCTGCAAGCCTCCGGAGCGCACG
TCGGCAGTCGGCTCCCTCGTTGACCGAATCACCGACCTCTCTCCCCAGGGGGATCCACCGGAGCTTACCA
TGACCGAGTACAAGCCCACGGTGCGCCTCGCCACCCGCGACGACGTCCCCAGGGCCGTACGCACCCTCGC
CGCCGCGTTCGCCGACTACCCCGCCACGCGCCACACCGTCGATCCGGACCGCCACATCGAGCGGGTCACC
GAGCTGCAAGAACTCTTCCTCACGCGCGTCGGGCTCGACATCGGCAAGGTGTGGGTCGCGGACGACGGCG
CCGCGGTGGCGGTCTGGACCACGCCGGAGAGCGTCGAAGCGGGGGCGGTGTTCGCCGAGATCGGCCCGCG
CATGGCCGAGTTGAGCGGTTCCCGGCTGGCCGCGCAGCAACAGATGGAAGGCCTCCTGGCGCCGCACCGG
CCCAAGGAGCCCGCGTGGTTCCTGGCCACCGTCGGCGTCTCGCCCGACCACCAGGGCAAGGGTCTGGGCA
GCGCCGTCGTGCTCCCCGGAGTGGAGGCGGCCGAGCGCGCCGGGGTGCCCGCCTTCCTGGAGACCTCCGC
GCCCCGCAACCTCCCCTTCTACGAGCGGCTCGGCTTCACCGTCACCGCCGACGTCGAGGTGCCCGAAGGA
CCGCGCACCTGGTGCATGACCCGCAAGCCCGGTGCCTGACGCCCGCCCCACGACCCGCAGCGCCCGACCG
AAAGGAGCGCACGACCCCATGCATCGGTACCTTTAAGACCAATGACTTACAAGGCAGCTGTAGATCTTAG
CCACTTTTTAAAAGAAAAGGGGGGACTGGAAGGGCTAATTCACTCCCAACGAAGACAAGATCTGCTTTTT
GCTTGTACTGGGTCTCTCTGGTTAGACCAGATCTGAGCCTGGGAGCTCTCTGGCTAACTAGGGAACCCAC
TGCTTAAGCCTCAATAAAGCTTGCCTTGAGTGCTTCAAGTAGTGTGTGCCCGTCTGTTGTGTGACTCTGG
TAACTAGAGATCCCTCAGACCCTTTTAGTCAGTGTGGAAAATCTCTAGCAGTAGTAGTTCATGTCATCTT
ATTATTCAGTATTTATAACTTGCAAAGAAATGAATATCAGAGAGTGAGAGGAACTTGTTTATTGCAGCTT
ATAATGGTTACAAATAAAGCAATAGCATCACAAATTTCACAAATAAAGCATTTTTTTCACTGCATTCTAG
TTGTGGTTTGTCCAAACTCATCAATGTATCTTATCATGTCTGGCTCTAGCTATCCCGCCCCTAACTCCGC
CCATCCCGCCCCTAACTCCGCCCAGTTCCGCCCATTCTCCGCCCCATGGCTGACTAATTTTTTTTATTTA
TGCAGAGGCCGAGGCCGCCTCGGCCTCTGAGCTATTCCAGAAGTAGTGAGGAGGCTTTTTTGGAGGCCTA
GGGACGTACCCAATTCGCCCTATAGTGAGTCGTATTACGCGCGCTCACTGGCCGTCGTTTTACAACGTCG
TGACTGGGAAAACCCTGGCGTTACCCAACTTAATCGCCTTGCAGCACATCCCCCTTTCGCCAGCTGGCGT
AATAGCGAAGAGGCCCGCACCGATCGCCCTTCCCAACAGTTGCGCAGCCTGAATGGCGAATGGG
[124 nt withheld, positions 3075-3198]
C
[91 nt withheld, positions 3200-3290]
A
[49 nt withheld, positions 3292-3340]
CCTTTGACGTTGGAGTCCACGTTCTTT
[37 nt withheld, positions 3368-3404]
ACCCTATCTCGGTCTATTCTTTTGATTTATAAGGGATTTTGCCGATTTCGGCCTATTGGTTAAAAAATGA
GCTGATTTAACAAAAATTTAACGCGAATTTTAACAAAATATTAACGCTTACAATTTAGGTGGCACTTTTC
GGGGAAATGTGCGCGGAACCCCTATTTGTTTATTTTTCTAAATACATTCAAATATGTATCCGCTCATGAG
ACAATAACCCTGATAAATGCTTCAATAATATTGAAAAAGGAAGAGTATGAGTATTCAACATTTCCGTGTC
GCCCTTATTCCCTTTTTTGCGGCATTTTGCCTTCCTGTTTTTGCTCACCCAGAAACGCTGGTGAAAGTAA
AAGATGCTGAAGATCAGTTGGGTGCACGAGTGGGTTACATCGAACTGGATCTCAACAGCGGTAAGATCCT
TGAGAGTTTTCGCCCCGAAGAACGTTTTCCAATGATGAGCACTTTTAAAGTTCTGCTATGTGGCGCGGTA
TTATCCCGTATTGACGCCGGGCAAGAGCAACTCGGTCGCCGCATACACTATTCTCAGAATGACTTGGTTG
AGTACTCACCAGTCACAGAAAAGCATCTTACGGATGGCATGACAGTAAGAGAATTATGCAGTGCTGCCAT
AACCATGAGTGATAACACTGCGGCCAACTTACTTCTGACAACGATCGGAGGACCGAAGGAGCTAACCGCT
TTTTTGCACAACATGGGGGATCATGTAACTCGCCTTGATCGTTGGGAACCGGAGCTGAATGAAGCCATAC
CAAACGACGAGCGTGACACCACGATGCCTGTAGCAATGGCAACAACGTTGCGCAAACTATTAACTGGCGA
ACTACTTACTCTAGCTTCCCGGCAACAATTAATAGACTGGATGGAGGCGGATAAAGTTGCAGGACCACTT
CTGCGCTCGGCCCTTCCGGCTGGCTGGTTTATTGCTGATAAATCTGGAGCCGGTGAGCGTGGGTCTCGCG
GTATCATTGCAGCACTGGGGCCAGATGGTAAGCCCTCCCGTATCGTAGTTATCTACACGACGGGGAGTCA
GGCAACTATGGATGAACGAAATAGACAGATCGCTGAGATAGGTGCCTCACTGATTAAGCATTGGTAACTG
TCAGACCAAGTTTACTCATATATACTTTAGATTGATTTAAAACTTCATTTTTAATTTAAAAGGATCTAGG
TGAAGATCCTTTTTGATAATCTCATGACCAAAATCCCTTAACGTGAGTTTTCGTTCCACTGAGCGTCAGA
CCCCGTAGAAAAGATCAAAGGATCTTCTTGAGATCCTTTTTTTCTGCGCGTAATCTGCTGCTTGCAAACA
AAAAAACCACCGCTACCAGCGGTGGTTTGTTTGCCGGATCAAGAGCTACCAACTCTTTTTCCGAAGGTAA
CTGGCTTCAGCAGAGCGCAGATACCAAATACTGTTCTTCTAGTGTAGCCGTAGTTAGGCCACCACTTCAA
GAACTCTGTAGCACCGCCTACATACCTCGCTCTGCTAATCCTGTTACCAGTGGCTGCTGCCAGTGGCGAT
AAGTCGTGTCTTACCGGGTTGGACTCAAGACGATAGTTACCGGATAAGGCGCAGCGGTCGGGCTGAACGG
GGGGTTCGTGCACACAGCCCAGCTTGGAGCGAACGACCTACACCGAACTGAGATACCTACAGCGTGAGCT
ATGAGAAAGCGCCACGCTTCCCGAAGGGAGAAAGGCGGACAGGTATCCGGTAAGCGGCAGGGTCGGAACA
GGAGAGCGCACGAGGGAGCTTCCAGGGGGAAACGCCTGGTATCTTTATAGTCCTGTCGGGTTTCGCCACC
TCTGACTTGAGCGTCGATTTTTGTGATGCTCGTCAGGGGGGCGGAGCCTATGGAAAAACGCCAGCAACGC
GGCCTTTTTACGGTTCCTGGCCTTTTGCTGGCCTTTTGCTCACATGTTCTTTCCTGCGTTATCCCCTGAT
TCTGTGGATAACCGTATTACCGCCTTTGAGTGAGCTGATACCGCTCGCCGCAGCCGAACGACCGAGCGCA
GCGAGTCAGTGAGCGAGGAAGCGGAAGAGCGCCCAATACGCAAACCGCCTCTCCCCGCGCGTTGGCCGAT
TCATTAATGCAGCTGGCACGACAGGTTTCCCGACTGGAAAGCGGGCAGTGAGCGCAACGCAATTAATGTG
AGTTAGCTCACTCATTAGGCACCCCAGGCTTTACACTTTATGCTTCCGGCTCGTATGTTGTGTGGAATTG
TGAGCGGATAACAATTTCACACAGGAAACAGCTATGACCATGATTACGCCAAGCGCGCAATTAACCCTCA
CTAAAGGGAACAAAAGCTGGAGCTGCAAGCTTAATGTAGTCTTATGCAATACTCTTGTAGTCTTGCAACA
TGGTAACGATGAGTTAGCAACATGCCTTACAAGGAGAGAAAAAGCACCGTGCATGCCGATTGGTGGAAGT
AAGGTGGTACGATCGTGCCTTATTAGGAAGGCAACAGACGGGTCTGACATGGATTGGACGAACCACTGAA
TTGCCGCATTGCAGAGATATTGTATTTAAGTGCCTAGCTCGATACATAAACGGGTCTCTCTGGTTAGACC
AGATCTGAGCCTGGGAGCTCTCTGGCTAACTAGGGAACCCACTGCTTAAGCCTCAATAAAGCTTGCCTTG
AGTGCTTCAAGTAGTGTGTGCCCGTCTGTTGTGTGACTCTGGTAACTAGAGATCCCTCAGACCCTTTTAG
TCAGTGTGGAAAATCTCTAGCAGTGGCGCCCGAACAGGGACTTGAAAGCGAAAGGGAAACCAGAGGAGCT
CTCTCGACGCAGGACTCGGCTTGCTGAAGCGCGCACGGCAAGAGGCGAGGGGCGGCGACTGGTGAGTACG
CCAAAAATTTTGACTAGCGGAGGCTAGAAGGAGAGAGATGGGTGCGAGAGCGTCAGTATTAAGCGGGGGA
GAATTAGATCGCGATGGGAAAAAATTCGGTTAAGGCCAGGGGGAAAGAAAAAATATAAATTAAAACATAT
AGTATGGGCAAGCAGGGAGCTAGAACGATTCGCAGTTAATCCTGGCCTGTTAGAAACATCAGAAGGCTGT
AGACAAATACTGGGACAGCTACAACCATCCCTTCAGACAGGATCAGAAGAACTTAGATCATTATATAATA
CAGTAGCAACCCTCTATTGTGTGCATCAAAGGATAGAGATAAAAGACACCAAGGAAGCTTTAGACAAGAT
AGAGGAAGAGCAAAACAAAAGTAAGACCACCGCACAGCAAGCGGCCGCTGATCTTCAGACCTGGAGGAGG
AGATATGAGGGACAATTGGAGAAGTGAATTATATAAATATAAAGTAGTAAAAATTGAACCATTAGGAGTA
GCACCCACCAAGGCAAAGAGAAGAGTGGTGCAGAGAGAAAAAAGAGCAGTGGGAATAGGAGCTTTGTTCC
TTGGGTTCTTGGGAGCAGCAGGAAGCACTATGGGCGCAGCGTCAATGACGCTGACGGTACAGGCCAGACA
ATTATTGTCTGGTATAGTGCAGCAGCAGAACAATTTGCTGAGGGCTATTGAGGCGCAACAGCATCTGTTG
CAACTCACAGTCTGGGGCATCAAGCAGCTCCAGGCAAGAATCCTGGCTGTGGAAAGATACCTAAAGGATC
AACAGCTCCTGGGGATTTGGGGTTGCTCTGGAAAACTCAT
